Addgene plasmid #108665: Tandem p40p35
Purpose: Expression of bioactive mouse IL-12 as a tandem dimer of p40 and p35 linked with a Gly-Ser linker
Depositing lab: Nevil Singh.
Backbone
  Vector backbone: pIRES-EYFP
  Backbone manufacturer: Clontech
  Backbone size w/o insert (bp): 5163
  Vector type: Mammalian Expression
Growth in bacteria
  Bacterial resistance: Ampicillin, 100 μg/mL
  Growth temperature: 37°C
  Growth strain: DH5alpha
  Copy number: High Copy
Gene/Insert
  Gene/Insert name: interleukin-12 (alt names: p40; p35)
  Species: M. musculus (mouse)
  Mutation: IL-12 dimers have a Gly-Ser linker
  Entrez Gene: Il12a (a.k.a. IL-12p35, Il-12a, Ll12a, p35); Il12b (a.k.a. Il-12b, Il-12p40, Il12p40, p40)
  Cloning method: Restriction Enzyme; 5′ cloning site EcoRv (not destroyed); 3′ cloning site EcoRI (not destroyed)
  Sequencing primers: 5′ unknown
Terms and licenses: Academic/Nonprofit Terms; Industry Terms: Not Available to Industry
How to cite: Tandem p40p35 was a gift from Nevil Singh (Addgene plasmid # 108665 ; http://n2t.net/addgene:108665 ; RRID:Addgene_108665)
