[The description below was written by a language model from this plasmid's Addgene catalogue record and pLannotate feature annotations shown in this document.]
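Description:
Tandem p40p35 is a mammalian expression plasmid built on the Clontech pIRES-EYFP backbone that produces bioactive mouse IL-12 as a single polypeptide. It is maintained in E. coli through a high-copy ColE1/pUC-type origin and selected with ampicillin via the β-lactamase gene and its native promoter. The annotation shows no intact mammalian selection marker, only short fragments of an SV40 promoter and SV40 poly(A) signal, so the plasmid appears best suited to transient transfection, with transfected cells identified by fluorescence.

The expression unit is driven by the human CMV immediate-early enhancer and promoter, followed by a T7 promoter site. Downstream lies the mouse Il12b (p40) coding sequence and then the Il12a (p35) coding sequence. The roughly 120-nucleotide interval between the two annotated regions is consistent with the Gly-Ser linker that the record says joins the subunits. Fusing p40 to p35 in this way forces equimolar production and pairing of the two chains, avoiding the need to co-express them separately and limiting the formation of free p40. After the fusion come a chimeric intron, which generally improves transcript processing, an EMCV IRES and EYFP, terminated by the bovine growth hormone polyadenylation signal. The cytokine and the yellow fluorescent reporter are therefore translated from one bicistronic transcript, so EYFP fluorescence marks cells expressing the IL-12 fusion.

Both the depositor's sequence and the repository's sequencing result give the same feature layout, differing by about 15 nucleotides in length, located between the intron and the IRES. The insert was cloned between EcoRV and EcoRI sites, both retained.
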