Features (pLannotate 1.2.2; 20 found; start..end, strand, type, name):
     36..80      -  misc_feature   bom (fragment): basis of mobility region from pBR322
    235..614     +  enhancer       CMV enhancer: human cytomegalovirus immediate early enhancer
    615..818     +  promoter       CMV promoter: human cytomegalovirus (CMV) immediate early promoter
    814..847     +  LTR            5' LTR (truncated) (fragment): truncated 5' long terminal repeat (LTR) from HIV-1
    863..881     +  promoter       T7 promoter: promoter for bacteriophage T7 RNA polymerase
    936..1940    +  CDS            Il12b: IL12B_MOUSE - Experimental evidence at protein level: Swiss-Prot protein existence level 1. Associates with IL23A to form the IL-23 interleukin, a heterodimeric cytokine which functions in innate and adaptive immunity. IL-23 may constitute with IL-17 an acute response to infection in peripheral tissues. IL-23 binds to a heterodimeric receptor complex composed of IL12RB1 and IL23R, activates the Jak-Stat signaling cascade, stimulates memory rather than naive T-cells and promotes production of proinflammatory cytokines. IL-23 induces autoimmune inflammation and thus may be responsible for autoim
   2061..2705    +  CDS            Il12a: IL12A_MOUSE - Experimental evidence at protein level: Swiss-Prot protein existence level 1. Cytokine that can act as a growth factor for activated T and NK cells, enhance the lytic activity of NK/lymphokine-activated killer cells, and stimulate the production of IFN-gamma by resting PBMC. From Mus musculus (Mouse).
   2802..3031    +  intron         chimeric intron: chimera between introns from adenovirus and immunoglobulin heavy chain genes
   3200..3662    +  misc_feature   IRES: internal ribosome entry site (IRES) of the encephalomyocarditis virus (EMCV)
   3697..4416    +  CDS            EYFP: enhanced YFP mammalian codon-optimized
   4448..4672    +  polyA_signal   bGH poly(A) signal: bovine growth hormone polyadenylation signal
   4676..4697    +  promoter       SV40 promoter (fragment): SV40 enhancer and early promoter
   4707..4758    +  polyA_signal   SV40 poly(A) signal (fragment): SV40 polyadenylation signal
   4822..4838    -  protein_bind   lac operator: The lac repressor binds to the lac operator to inhibit transcription in E. coli. This inhibition can be relieved by adding lactose or isopropyl-β-D-thiogalactopyranoside (IPTG). lac repressor encoded by lacI
   4846..4876    -  promoter       lac promoter: promoter for the E. coli lac operon
   4891..4912    -  protein_bind   CAP binding site: CAP binding activates transcription in the presence of cAMP. E. coli catabolite activator protein
   4925..5017    -  CDS            lacI (fragment): lac repressor; lacI; The lac repressor binds to the lac operator to inhibit transcription in E. coli. This inhibition can be relieved by adding lactose or isopropyl-β-D-thiogalactopyranoside (IPTG).
   5200..5788    -  rep_origin     ori: high-copy-number ColE1/pMB1/pBR322/pUC origin of replication
   5959..6819    -  CDS            AmpR: β-lactamase; bla; confers resistance to ampicillin, carbenicillin, and related antibiotics
   6820..6924    -  promoter       AmpR promoter: bla
>Addgene plasmid #108665 | Tandem p40p35 | depositor full sequence | sequence record 204866 | Tandem p40p35 sequence 6955 bps
GACGGATCGGGAGATCTCCCGATCCCCTATGGTCGACTCTCAGTACAATCTGCTCTGATGCCGCATAGTT
AAGCCAGTATCTGCTCCCTGCTTGTGTGTTGGAGGTCGCTGAGTAGTGCGCGAGCAAAATTTAAGCTACA
ACAAGGCAAGGCTTGACCGACAATTGCATGAAGAATCTGCTTAGGGTTAGGCGTTTTGCGCTGCTTCGCG
ATGTACGGGCCAGATATACGCGTTGACATTGATTATTGACTAGTTATTAATAGTAATCAATTACGGGGTC
ATTAGTTCATAGCCCATATATGGAGTTCCGCGTTACATAACTTACGGTAAATGGCCCGCCTGGCTGACCG
CCCAACGACCCCCGCCCATTGACGTCAATAATGACGTATGTTCCCATAGTAACGCCAATAGGGACTTTCC
ATTGACGTCAATGGGTGGACTATTTACGGTAAACTGCCCACTTGGCAGTACATCAAGTGTATCATATGCC
AAGTACGCCCCCTATTGACGTCAATGACGGTAAATGGCCCGCCTGGCATTATGCCCAGTACATGACCTTA
TGGGACTTTCCTACTTGGCAGTACATCTACGTATTAGTCATCGCTATTACCATGGTGATGCGGTTTTGGC
AGTACATCAATGGGCGTGGATAGCGGTTTGACTCACGGGGATTTCCAAGTCTCCACCCCATTGACGTCAA
TGGGAGTTTGTTTTGGCACCAAAATCAACGGGACTTTCCAAAATGTCGTAACAACTCCGCCCCATTGACG
CAAATGGGCGGTAGGCGTGTACGGTGGGAGGTCTATATAAGCAGAGCTCTCTGGCTAACTAGAGAACCCA
CTGCTTACTGGCTTATCGAAATTAATACGACTCACTATAGGGAGACCCAAGCTTGGTACCGAGCTCGGAT
CGATATCTGCGGCCGCGTCGCCACCATGTGTCCTCAGAAGCTAACCATCTCCTGGTTTGCCATCGTTTTG
CTGGTGTCTCCACTCATGGCCATGTGGGAGCTGGAGAAAGACGTTTATGTTGTAGAGGTGGACTGGACTC
CCGATGCCCCTGGAGAAACAGTGAACCTCACCTGTGACACGCCTGAAGAAGATGACATCACCTGGACCTC
AGACCAGAGACATGGAGTCATAGGCTCTGGAAAGACCCTGACCATCACTGTCAAAGAGTTTCTAGATGCT
GGCCAGTACACCTGCCACAAAGGAGGCGAGACTCTGAGCCACTCACATCTGCTGCTCCACAAGAAGGAAA
ATGGAATTTGGTCCACTGAAATTTTAAAAAATTTCAAAAACAAGACTTTCCTGAAGTGTGAAGCACCAAA
TTACTCCGGACGGTTCACGTGCTCATGGCTGGTGCAAAGAAACATGGACTTGAAGTTCAACATCAAGAGC
AGTAGCAGTTCCCCTGACTCTCGGGCAGTGACATGTGGAATGGCGTCTCTGTCTGCAGAGAAGGTCACAC
TGGACCAAAGGGACTATGAGAAGTATTCAGTGTCCTGCCAGGAGGATGTCACCTGCCCAACTGCCGAGGA
GACCCTGCCCATTGAACTGGCGTTGGAAGCACGGCAGCAGAATAAATATGAGAACTACAGCACCAGCTTC
TTCATCAGGGACATCATCAAACCAGACCCGCCCAAGAACTTGCAGATGAAGCCTTTGAAGAACTCACAGG
TGGAGGTCAGCTGGGAGTACCCTGACTCCTGGAGCACTCCCCATTCCTACTTCTCCCTCAAGTTCTTTGT
TCGAATCCAGCGCAAGAAAGAAAAGATGAAGGAGACAGAGGAGGGGTGTAACCAGAAAGGTGCGTTCCTC
GTAGAGAAGACATCTACCGAAGTCCAATGCAAAGGCGGGAATGTCTGCGTGCAAGCTCAGGATCGCTATT
ACAATTCCTCATGCAGCAAGTGGGCATGTGTTCCCTGCAGGGTCCGATCCGGCGGCGGCGGGAGTGGCGG
CGGGGGTTCTGGCGGAGGCCTCGCTAGCGGTGGCTCCATGGTCAGCGTTCCAACAGCCTCACCCTCGGCA
TCCAGCAGCTCCTCTCAGTGCCGGTCCAGCATGTGTCAATCACGCTACCTCCTCTTTTTGGCCACCCTTG
CCCTCCTAAACCACCTCAGTTTGGCCAGGGTCATTCCAGTCTCTGGACCTGCCAGGTGTCTTAGCCAGTC
CCGAAACCTGCTGAAGACCACAGATGACATGGTGAAGACGGCCAGAGAAAAACTGAAACATTATTCCTGC
ACTGCTGAAGACATCGATCATGAAGACATCACACGGGACCAAACCAGCACATTGAAGACCTGTTTACCAC
TGGAACTACACAAGAACGAGAGTTGCCTGGCTACTAGAGAGACTTCTTCCACAACAAGAGGGAGCTGCCT
GCCCCCACAGAAGACGTCTTTGATGATGACCCTGTGCCTTGGTAGCATCTATGAGGACTTGAAGATGTAC
CAGACAGAGTTCCAGGCCATCAACGCAGCACTTCAGAATCACAACCATCAGCAGATCATTCTAGACAAGG
GCATGCTGGTGGCCATCGATGAGCTGATGCAGTCTCTGAATCATAATGGCGAGACTCTGCGCCAGAAACC
TCCTGTGGGAGAAGCAGACCCTTACAGAGTGAAAATGAAGCTCTGCATCCTGCTTCACGCCTTCAGCACC
CGCGTCGTGACCATCAACAGGGTGATGGGCTATCTGAGCTCCGCCTGAGTTAACGCGATCGCACGGAATT
CAGTGGATCCACTAGTAACGGCCGCCAGTGTGCTGGAATTAATTCGCTGTCTGCGAGGGCCAGCTGTTGG
GGTGAGTACTCCCTCTCAAAAGCGGGCATGACTTCTGCGCTAAGATTGTCAGTTTCCAAAAACGAGGAGG
ATTTGATATTCACCTGGCCCGCGGTGATGCCTTTGAGGGTGGCCGCGTCCATCTGGTCAGAAAAGACAAT
CTTTTTGTTGTCAAGCTTGAGGTGTGGCAGGCTTGAGATCTGGCCATACACTTGAGTGACAATGACATCC
ACTTTGCCTTTCTCTCCACAGGTGTCCACTCCCAGGTCCAACTGCAGGTCGAGCATGCATCTAGGGCGGC
CAATTCCGCCCCTCTCCCTCCCCCCCCCCTAACGTTACTGGCCGAAGCCGCTTGGAATAAGGCCGGTGTG
CGTTTGTCTATATGTGATTTTCCACCATATTGCCGTCTTTTGGCAATGTGAGGGCCCGGAAACCTGGCCC
TGTCTTCTTGACGAGCATTCCTAGGGGTCTTTCCCCTCTCGCCAAAGGAATGCAAGGTCTGTTGAATGTC
GTGAAGGAAGCAGTTCCTCTGGAAGCTTCTTGAAGACAAACAACGTCTGTAGCGACCCTTTGCAGGCAGC
GGAACCCCCCACCTGGCGACAGGTGCCTCTGCGGCCAAAAGCCACGTGTATAAGATACACCTGCAAAGGC
GGCACAACCCCAGTGCCACGTTGTGAGTTGGATAGTTGTGGAAAGAGTCAAATGGCTCTCCTCAAGCGTA
TTCAACAAGGGGCTGAAGGATGCCCAGAAGGTACCCCATTGTATGGGATCTGATCTGGGGCCTCGGTGCA
CATGCTTTACATGTGTTTAGTCGAGGTTAAAAAAACGTCTAGGCCCCCCGAACCACGGGGACGTGGTTTT
CCTTTGAAAAACACGATGATAAGCTTGCCACAACCCGGGATCCACCGGTCGCCACCATGGTGAGCAAGGG
CGAGGAGCTGTTCACCGGGGTGGTGCCCATCCTGGTCGAGCTGGACGGCGACGTAAACGGCCACAAGTTC
AGCGTGTCCGGCGAGGGCGAGGGCGATGCCACCTACGGCAAGCTGACCCTGAAGTTCATCTGCACCACCG
GCAAGCTGCCCGTGCCCTGGCCCACCCTCGTGACCACCTTCGGCTACGGCCTGCAGTGCTTCGCCCGCTA
CCCCGACCACATGAAGCAGCACGACTTCTTCAAGTCCGCCATGCCCGAAGGCTACGTCCAGGAGCGCACC
ATCTTCTTCAAGGACGACGGCAACTACAAGACCCGCGCCGAGGTGAAGTTCGAGGGCGACACCCTGGTGA
ACCGCATCGAGCTGAAGGGCATCGACTTCAAGGAGGACGGCAACATCCTGGGGCACAAGCTGGAGTACAA
CTACAACAGCCACAACGTCTATATCATGGCCGACAAGCAGAAGAACGGCATCAAGGTGAACTTCAAGATC
CGCCACAACATCGAGGACGGCAGCGTGCAGCTCGCCGACCACTACCAGCAGAACACCCCCATCGGCGACG
GCCCCGTGCTGCTGCCCGACAACCACTACCTGAGCTACCAGTCCGCCCTGAGCAAAGACCCCAACGAGAA
GCGCGATCACATGGTCCTGCTGGAGTTCGTGACCGCCGCCGGGATCACTCTCGGCATGGACGAGCTGTAC
AAGTAAAGCGGCCCTAGAGCTCGCTGATCAGCCTCGACTGTGCCTTCTAGTTGCCAGCCATCTGTTGTTT
GCCCCTCCCCCGTGCCTTCCTTGACCCTGGAAGGTGCCACTCCCACTGTCCTTTCCTAATAAAATGAGGA
AATTGCATCGCATTGTCTGAGTAGGTGTCATTCTATTCTGGGGGGTGGGGTGGGGCAGGACAGCAAGGGG
GAGGATTGGGAAGACAATAGCAGGCATGCTGGGGATGCGGTGGGCTCTATGGCTTCTGAGGCGGAAAGAA
CCAGCTGGGGCTCGAGTGCATTCTAGTTGTGGTTTGTCCAAACTCATCAATGTATCTTATCATGTCTGTA
TACCGTCGACCTCTAGCTAGAGCTTGGCGTAATCATGGTCATAGCTGTTTCCTGTGTGAAATTGTTATCC
GCTCACAATTCCACACAACATACGAGCCGGAAGCATAAAGTGTAAAGCCTGGGGTGCCTAATGAGTGAGC
TAACTCACATTAATTGCGTTGCGCTCACTGCCCGCTTTCCAGTCGGGAAACCTGTCGTGCCAGCTGCATT
AATGAATCGGCCAACGCGCGGGGAGAGGCGGTTTGCGTATTGGGCGCTCTTCCGCTTCCTCGCTCACTGA
CTCGCTGCGCTCGGTCGTTCGGCTGCGGCGAGCGGTATCAGCTCACTCAAAGGCGGTAATACGGTTATCC
ACAGAATCAGGGGATAACGCAGGAAAGAACATGTGAGCAAAAGGCCAGCAAAAGGCCAGGAACCGTAAAA
AGGCCGCGTTGCTGGCGTTTTTCCATAGGCTCCGCCCCCCTGACGAGCATCACAAAAATCGACGCTCAAG
TCAGAGGTGGCGAAACCCGACAGGACTATAAAGATACCAGGCGTTTCCCCCTGGAAGCTCCCTCGTGCGC
TCTCCTGTTCCGACCCTGCCGCTTACCGGATACCTGTCCGCCTTTCTCCCTTCGGGAAGCGTGGCGCTTT
CTCAATGCTCACGCTGTAGGTATCTCAGTTCGGTGTAGGTCGTTCGCTCCAAGCTGGGCTGTGTGCACGA
ACCCCCCGTTCAGCCCGACCGCTGCGCCTTATCCGGTAACTATCGTCTTGAGTCCAACCCGGTAAGACAC
GACTTATCGCCACTGGCAGCAGCCACTGGTAACAGGATTAGCAGAGCGAGGTATGTAGGCGGTGCTACAG
AGTTCTTGAAGTGGTGGCCTAACTACGGCTACACTAGAAGGACAGTATTTGGTATCTGCGCTCTGCTGAA
GCCAGTTACCTTCGGAAAAAGAGTTGGTAGCTCTTGATCCGGCAAACAAACCACCGCTGGTAGCGGTGGT
TTTTTTGTTTGCAAGCAGCAGATTACGCGCAGAAAAAAAGGATCTCAAGAAGATCCTTTGATCTTTTCTA
CGGGGTCTGACGCTCAGTGGAACGAAAACTCACGTTAAGGGATTTTGGTCATGAGATTATCAAAAAGGAT
CTTCACCTAGATCCTTTTAAATTAAAAATGAAGTTTTAAATCAATCTAAAGTATATATGAGTAAACTTGG
TCTGACAGTTACCAATGCTTAATCAGTGAGGCACCTATCTCAGCGATCTGTCTATTTCGTTCATCCATAG
TTGCCTGACTCCCCGTCGTGTAGATAACTACGATACGGGAGGGCTTACCATCTGGCCCCAGTGCTGCAAT
GATACCGCGAGACCCACGCTCACCGGCTCCAGATTTATCAGCAATAAACCAGCCAGCCGGAAGGGCCGAG
CGCAGAAGTGGTCCTGCAACTTTATCCGCCTCCATCCAGTCTATTAATTGTTGCCGGGAAGCTAGAGTAA
GTAGTTCGCCAGTTAATAGTTTGCGCAACGTTGTTGCCATTGCTACAGGCATCGTGGTGTCACGCTCGTC
GTTTGGTATGGCTTCATTCAGCTCCGGTTCCCAACGATCAAGGCGAGTTACATGATCCCCCATGTTGTGC
AAAAAAGCGGTTAGCTCCTTCGGTCCTCCGATCGTTGTCAGAAGTAAGTTGGCCGCAGTGTTATCACTCA
TGGTTATGGCAGCACTGCATAATTCTCTTACTGTCATGCCATCCGTAAGATGCTTTTCTGTGACTGGTGA
GTACTCAACCAAGTCATTCTGAGAATAGTGTATGCGGCGACCGAGTTGCTCTTGCCCGGCGTCAATACGG
GATAATACCGCGCCACATAGCAGAACTTTAAAAGTGCTCATCATTGGAAAACGTTCTTCGGGGCGAAAAC
TCTCAAGGATCTTACCGCTGTTGAGATCCAGTTCGATGTAACCCACTCGTGCACCCAACTGATCTTCAGC
ATCTTTTACTTTCACCAGCGTTTCTGGGTGAGCAAAAACAGGAAGGCAAAATGCCGCAAAAAAGGGAATA
AGGGCGACACGGAAATGTTGAATACTCATACTCTTCCTTTTTCAATATTATTGAAGCATTTATCAGGGTT
ATTGTCTCATGAGCGGATACATATTTGAATGTATTTAGAAAAATAAACAAATAGGGGTTCCGCGCACATT
TCCCCGAAAAGTGCCACCTGACGTC
