Features (pLannotate 1.2.2; 20 found; start..end, strand, type, name):
     28..80      -  misc_feature   bom (fragment): basis of mobility region from pBR322
    235..614     +  enhancer       CMV enhancer: human cytomegalovirus immediate early enhancer
    615..818     +  promoter       CMV promoter: human cytomegalovirus (CMV) immediate early promoter
    814..847     +  LTR            5' LTR (truncated) (fragment): truncated 5' long terminal repeat (LTR) from HIV-1
    863..881     +  promoter       T7 promoter: promoter for bacteriophage T7 RNA polymerase
    936..1940    +  CDS            Il12b: IL12B_MOUSE - Experimental evidence at protein level: Swiss-Prot protein existence level 1. Associates with IL23A to form the IL-23 interleukin, a heterodimeric cytokine which functions in innate and adaptive immunity. IL-23 may constitute with IL-17 an acute response to infection in peripheral tissues. IL-23 binds to a heterodimeric receptor complex composed of IL12RB1 and IL23R, activates the Jak-Stat signaling cascade, stimulates memory rather than naive T-cells and promotes production of proinflammatory cytokines. IL-23 induces autoimmune inflammation and thus may be responsible for autoim
   2061..2705    +  CDS            Il12a: IL12A_MOUSE - Experimental evidence at protein level: Swiss-Prot protein existence level 1. Cytokine that can act as a growth factor for activated T and NK cells, enhance the lytic activity of NK/lymphokine-activated killer cells, and stimulate the production of IFN-gamma by resting PBMC. From Mus musculus (Mouse).
   2802..3031    +  intron         chimeric intron: chimera between introns from adenovirus and immunoglobulin heavy chain genes
   3215..3677    +  misc_feature   IRES: internal ribosome entry site (IRES) of the encephalomyocarditis virus (EMCV)
   3712..4431    +  CDS            EYFP: enhanced YFP mammalian codon-optimized
   4463..4687    +  polyA_signal   bGH poly(A) signal: bovine growth hormone polyadenylation signal
   4691..4712    +  promoter       SV40 promoter (fragment): SV40 enhancer and early promoter
   4722..4773    +  polyA_signal   SV40 poly(A) signal (fragment): SV40 polyadenylation signal
   4837..4853    -  protein_bind   lac operator: The lac repressor binds to the lac operator to inhibit transcription in E. coli. This inhibition can be relieved by adding lactose or isopropyl-β-D-thiogalactopyranoside (IPTG). lac repressor encoded by lacI
   4861..4891    -  promoter       lac promoter: promoter for the E. coli lac operon
   4906..4927    -  protein_bind   CAP binding site: CAP binding activates transcription in the presence of cAMP. E. coli catabolite activator protein
   4940..5032    -  CDS            lacI (fragment): lac repressor; lacI; The lac repressor binds to the lac operator to inhibit transcription in E. coli. This inhibition can be relieved by adding lactose or isopropyl-β-D-thiogalactopyranoside (IPTG).
   5215..5803    -  rep_origin     ori: high-copy-number ColE1/pMB1/pBR322/pUC origin of replication
   5974..6834    -  CDS            AmpR: β-lactamase; bla; confers resistance to ampicillin, carbenicillin, and related antibiotics
   6835..6939    -  promoter       AmpR promoter: bla
>Addgene plasmid #108665 | Tandem p40p35 | addgene full sequence | sequence record 260875 | Addgene NGS Result
GACGGATCGGGAGATCTCCCGATCCCCTATGGTGCACTCTCAGTACAATCTGCTCTGATGCCGCATAGTT
AAGCCAGTATCTGCTCCCTGCTTGTGTGTTGGAGGTCGCTGAGTAGTGCGCGAGCAAAATTTAAGCTACA
ACAAGGCAAGGCTTGACCGACAATTGCATGAAGAATCTGCTTAGGGTTAGGCGTTTTGCGCTGCTTCGCG
ATGTACGGGCCAGATATACGCGTTGACATTGATTATTGACTAGTTATTAATAGTAATCAATTACGGGGTC
ATTAGTTCATAGCCCATATATGGAGTTCCGCGTTACATAACTTACGGTAAATGGCCCGCCTGGCTGACCG
CCCAACGACCCCCGCCCATTGACGTCAATAATGACGTATGTTCCCATAGTAACGCCAATAGGGACTTTCC
ATTGACGTCAATGGGTGGAGTATTTACGGTAAACTGCCCACTTGGCAGTACATCAAGTGTATCATATGCC
AAGTACGCCCCCTATTGACGTCAATGACGGTAAATGGCCCGCCTGGCATTATGCCCAGTACATGACCTTA
TGGGACTTTCCTACTTGGCAGTACATCTACGTATTAGTCATCGCTATTACCATGGTGATGCGGTTTTGGC
AGTACATCAATGGGCGTGGATAGCGGTTTGACTCACGGGGATTTCCAAGTCTCCACCCCATTGACGTCAA
TGGGAGTTTGTTTTGGCACCAAAATCAACGGGACTTTCCAAAATGTCGTAACAACTCCGCCCCATTGACG
CAAATGGGCGGTAGGCGTGTACGGTGGGAGGTCTATATAAGCAGAGCTCTCTGGCTAACTAGAGAACCCA
CTGCTTACTGGCTTATCGAAATTAATACGACTCACTATAGGGAGACCCAAGCTTGGTACCGAGCTCGGAT
CGATATCTGCGGCCGCGTCGCCACCATGTGTCCTCAGAAGCTAACCATCTCCTGGTTTGCCATCGTTTTG
CTGGTGTCTCCACTCATGGCCATGTGGGAGCTGGAGAAAGACGTTTATGTTGTAGAGGTGGACTGGACTC
CCGATGCCCCTGGAGAAACAGTGAACCTCACCTGTGACACGCCTGAAGAAGATGACATCACCTGGACCTC
AGACCAGAGACATGGAGTCATAGGCTCTGGAAAGACCCTGACCATCACTGTCAAAGAGTTTCTAGATGCT
GGCCAGTACACCTGCCACAAAGGAGGCGAGACTCTGAGCCACTCACATCTGCTGCTCCACAAGAAGGAAA
ATGGAATTTGGTCCACTGAAATTTTAAAAAATTTCAAAAACAAGACTTTCCTGAAGTGTGAAGCACCAAA
TTACTCCGGACGGTTCACGTGCTCATGGCTGGTGCAAAGAAACATGGACTTGAAGTTCAACATCAAGAGC
AGTAGCAGTTCCCCTGACTCTCGGGCAGTGACATGTGGAATGGCGTCTCTGTCTGCAGAGAAGGTCACAC
TGGACCAAAGGGACTATGAGAAGTATTCAGTGTCCTGCCAGGAGGATGTCACCTGCCCAACTGCCGAGGA
GACCCTGCCCATTGAACTGGCGTTGGAAGCACGGCAGCAGAATAAATATGAGAACTACAGCACCAGCTTC
TTCATCAGGGACATCATCAAACCAGACCCGCCCAAGAACTTGCAGATGAAGCCTTTGAAGAACTCACAGG
TGGAGGTCAGCTGGGAGTACCCTGACTCCTGGAGCACTCCCCATTCCTACTTCTCCCTCAAGTTCTTTGT
TCGAATCCAGCGCAAGAAAGAAAAGATGAAGGAGACAGAGGAGGGGTGTAACCAGAAAGGTGCGTTCCTC
GTAGAGAAGACATCTACCGAAGTCCAATGCAAAGGCGGGAATGTCTGCGTGCAAGCTCAGGATCGCTATT
ACAATTCCTCATGCAGCAAGTGGGCATGTGTTCCCTGCAGGGTCCGATCCGGCGGCGGCGGGAGTGGCGG
CGGGGGTTCTGGCGGAGGCCTCGCTAGCGGTGGCTCCATGGTCAGCGTTCCAACAGCCTCACCCTCGGCA
TCCAGCAGCTCCTCTCAGTGCCGGTCCAGCATGTGTCAATCACGCTACCTCCTCTTTTTGGCCACCCTTG
CCCTCCTAAACCACCTCAGTTTGGCCAGGGTCATTCCAGTCTCTGGACCTGCCAGGTGTCTTAGCCAGTC
CCGAAACCTGCTGAAGACCACAGATGACATGGTGAAGACGGCCAGAGAAAAACTGAAACATTATTCCTGC
ACTGCTGAAGACATCGATCATGAAGACATCACACGGGACCAAACCAGCACATTGAAGACCTGTTTACCAC
TGGAACTACACAAGAACGAGAGTTGCCTGGCTACTAGAGAGACTTCTTCCACAACAAGAGGGAGCTGCCT
GCCCCCACAGAAGACGTCTTTGATGATGACCCTGTGCCTTGGTAGCATCTATGAGGACTTGAAGATGTAC
CAGACAGAGTTCCAGGCCATCAACGCAGCACTTCAGAATCACAACCATCAGCAGATCATTCTAGACAAGG
GCATGCTGGTGGCCATCGATGAGCTGATGCAGTCTCTGAATCATAATGGCGAGACTCTGCGCCAGAAACC
TCCTGTGGGAGAAGCAGACCCTTACAGAGTGAAAATGAAGCTCTGCATCCTGCTTCACGCCTTCAGCACC
CGCGTCGTGACCATCAACAGGGTGATGGGCTATCTGAGCTCCGCCTGAGTTAACGCGATCGCACGGAATT
CAGTGGATCCACTAGTAACGGCCGCCAGTGTGCTGGAATTAATTCGCTGTCTGCGAGGGCCAGCTGTTGG
GGTGAGTACTCCCTCTCAAAAGCGGGCATGACTTCTGCGCTAAGATTGTCAGTTTCCAAAAACGAGGAGG
ATTTGATATTCACCTGGCCCGCGGTGATGCCTTTGAGGGTGGCCGCGTCCATCTGGTCAGAAAAGACAAT
CTTTTTGTTGTCAAGCTTGAGGTGTGGCAGGCTTGAGATCTGGCCATACACTTGAGTGACAATGACATCC
ACTTTGCCTTTCTCTCCACAGGTGTCCACTCCCAGGTCCAACTGCAGGTCGAGCATGCATCTAGGGCGGC
CAATTCCGCCCCTCTCCCCCCCCCCCCTCTCCCTCCCCCCCCCCTAACGTTACTGGCCGAAGCCGCTTGG
AATAAGGCCGGTGTGCGTTTGTCTATATGTTATTTTCCACCATATTGCCGTCTTTTGGCAATGTGAGGGC
CCGGAAACCTGGCCCTGTCTTCTTGACGAGCATTCCTAGGGGTCTTTCCCCTCTCGCCAAAGGAATGCAA
GGTCTGTTGAATGTCGTGAAGGAAGCAGTTCCTCTGGAAGCTTCTTGAAGACAAACAACGTCTGTAGCGA
CCCTTTGCAGGCAGCGGAACCCCCCACCTGGCGACAGGTGCCTCTGCGGCCAAAAGCCACGTGTATAAGA
TACACCTGCAAAGGCGGCACAACCCCAGTGCCACGTTGTGAGTTGGATAGTTGTGGAAAGAGTCAAATGG
CTCTCCTCAAGCGTATTCAACAAGGGGCTGAAGGATGCCCAGAAGGTACCCCATTGTATGGGATCTGATC
TGGGGCCTCGGTGCACATGCTTTACATGTGTTTAGTCGAGGTTAAAAAAACGTCTAGGCCCCCCGAACCA
CGGGGACGTGGTTTTCCTTTGAAAAACACGATGATAAGCTTGCCACAACCCGGGATCCACCGGTCGCCAC
CATGGTGAGCAAGGGCGAGGAGCTGTTCACCGGGGTGGTGCCCATCCTGGTCGAGCTGGACGGCGACGTA
AACGGCCACAAGTTCAGCGTGTCCGGCGAGGGCGAGGGCGATGCCACCTACGGCAAGCTGACCCTGAAGT
TCATCTGCACCACCGGCAAGCTGCCCGTGCCCTGGCCCACCCTCGTGACCACCTTCGGCTACGGCCTGCA
GTGCTTCGCCCGCTACCCCGACCACATGAAGCAGCACGACTTCTTCAAGTCCGCCATGCCCGAAGGCTAC
GTCCAGGAGCGCACCATCTTCTTCAAGGACGACGGCAACTACAAGACCCGCGCCGAGGTGAAGTTCGAGG
GCGACACCCTGGTGAACCGCATCGAGCTGAAGGGCATCGACTTCAAGGAGGACGGCAACATCCTGGGGCA
CAAGCTGGAGTACAACTACAACAGCCACAACGTCTATATCATGGCCGACAAGCAGAAGAACGGCATCAAG
GTGAACTTCAAGATCCGCCACAACATCGAGGACGGCAGCGTGCAGCTCGCCGACCACTACCAGCAGAACA
CCCCCATCGGCGACGGCCCCGTGCTGCTGCCCGACAACCACTACCTGAGCTACCAGTCCGCCCTGAGCAA
AGACCCCAACGAGAAGCGCGATCACATGGTCCTGCTGGAGTTCGTGACCGCCGCCGGGATCACTCTCGGC
ATGGACGAGCTGTACAAGTAAAGCGGCCCTAGAGCTCGCTGATCAGCCTCGACTGTGCCTTCTAGTTGCC
AGCCATCTGTTGTTTGCCCCTCCCCCGTGCCTTCCTTGACCCTGGAAGGTGCCACTCCCACTGTCCTTTC
CTAATAAAATGAGGAAATTGCATCGCATTGTCTGAGTAGGTGTCATTCTATTCTGGGGGGTGGGGTGGGG
CAGGACAGCAAGGGGGAGGATTGGGAAGACAATAGCAGGCATGCTGGGGATGCGGTGGGCTCTATGGCTT
CTGAGGCGGAAAGAACCAGCTGGGGCTCGAGTGCATTCTAGTTGTGGTTTGTCCAAACTCATCAATGTAT
CTTATCATGTCTGTATACCGTCGACCTCTAGCTAGAGCTTGGCGTAATCATGGTCATAGCTGTTTCCTGT
GTGAAATTGTTATCCGCTCACAATTCCACACAACATACGAGCCGGAAGCATAAAGTGTAAAGCCTGGGGT
GCCTAATGAGTGAGCTAACTCACATTAATTGCGTTGCGCTCACTGCCCGCTTTCCAGTCGGGAAACCTGT
CGTGCCAGCTGCATTAATGAATCGGCCAACGCGCGGGGAGAGGCGGTTTGCGTATTGGGCGCTCTTCCGC
TTCCTCGCTCACTGACTCGCTGCGCTCGGTCGTTCGGCTGCGGCGAGCGGTATCAGCTCACTCAAAGGCG
GTAATACGGTTATCCACAGAATCAGGGGATAACGCAGGAAAGAACATGTGAGCAAAAGGCCAGCAAAAGG
CCAGGAACCGTAAAAAGGCCGCGTTGCTGGCGTTTTTCCATAGGCTCCGCCCCCCTGACGAGCATCACAA
AAATCGACGCTCAAGTCAGAGGTGGCGAAACCCGACAGGACTATAAAGATACCAGGCGTTTCCCCCTGGA
AGCTCCCTCGTGCGCTCTCCTGTTCCGACCCTGCCGCTTACCGGATACCTGTCCGCCTTTCTCCCTTCGG
GAAGCGTGGCGCTTTCTCATAGCTCACGCTGTAGGTATCTCAGTTCGGTGTAGGTCGTTCGCTCCAAGCT
GGGCTGTGTGCACGAACCCCCCGTTCAGCCCGACCGCTGCGCCTTATCCGGTAACTATCGTCTTGAGTCC
AACCCGGTAAGACACGACTTATCGCCACTGGCAGCAGCCACTGGTAACAGGATTAGCAGAGCGAGGTATG
TAGGCGGTGCTACAGAGTTCTTGAAGTGGTGGCCTAACTACGGCTACACTAGAAGAACAGTATTTGGTAT
CTGCGCTCTGCTGAAGCCAGTTACCTTCGGAAAAAGAGTTGGTAGCTCTTGATCCGGCAAACAAACCACC
GCTGGTAGCGGTGGTTTTTTTGTTTGCAAGCAGCAGATTACGCGCAGAAAAAAAGGATCTCAAGAAGATC
CTTTGATCTTTTCTACGGGGTCTGACGCTCAGTGGAACGAAAACTCACGTTAAGGGATTTTGGTCATGAG
ATTATCAAAAAGGATCTTCACCTAGATCCTTTTAAATTAAAAATGAAGTTTTAAATCAATCTAAAGTATA
TATGAGTAAACTTGGTCTGACAGTTACCAATGCTTAATCAGTGAGGCACCTATCTCAGCGATCTGTCTAT
TTCGTTCATCCATAGTTGCCTGACTCCCCGTCGTGTAGATAACTACGATACGGGAGGGCTTACCATCTGG
CCCCAGTGCTGCAATGATACCGCGAGACCCACGCTCACCGGCTCCAGATTTATCAGCAATAAACCAGCCA
GCCGGAAGGGCCGAGCGCAGAAGTGGTCCTGCAACTTTATCCGCCTCCATCCAGTCTATTAATTGTTGCC
GGGAAGCTAGAGTAAGTAGTTCGCCAGTTAATAGTTTGCGCAACGTTGTTGCCATTGCTACAGGCATCGT
GGTGTCACGCTCGTCGTTTGGTATGGCTTCATTCAGCTCCGGTTCCCAACGATCAAGGCGAGTTACATGA
TCCCCCATGTTGTGCAAAAAAGCGGTTAGCTCCTTCGGTCCTCCGATCGTTGTCAGAAGTAAGTTGGCCG
CAGTGTTATCACTCATGGTTATGGCAGCACTGCATAATTCTCTTACTGTCATGCCATCCGTAAGATGCTT
TTCTGTGACTGGTGAGTACTCAACCAAGTCATTCTGAGAATAGTGTATGCGGCGACCGAGTTGCTCTTGC
CCGGCGTCAATACGGGATAATACCGCGCCACATAGCAGAACTTTAAAAGTGCTCATCATTGGAAAACGTT
CTTCGGGGCGAAAACTCTCAAGGATCTTACCGCTGTTGAGATCCAGTTCGATGTAACCCACTCGTGCACC
CAACTGATCTTCAGCATCTTTTACTTTCACCAGCGTTTCTGGGTGAGCAAAAACAGGAAGGCAAAATGCC
GCAAAAAAGGGAATAAGGGCGACACGGAAATGTTGAATACTCATACTCTTCCTTTTTCAATATTATTGAA
GCATTTATCAGGGTTATTGTCTCATGAGCGGATACATATTTGAATGTATTTAGAAAAATAAACAAATAGG
GGTTCCGCGCACATTTCCCCGAAAAGTGCCACCTGACGTC
